Addgene plasmid #91981: pLJM1-FH-AGO2-5xE
Purpose: Expresses FLAG-HA-AGO2 [S824E, S828E, T830E, S831E, S834E (5xE)]
Depositing lab: Joshua Mendell. Depositing organization: University of Texas Southwestern Medical Center. Publication: An Argonaute phosphorylation cycle promotes microRNA-mediated silencing. Golden RJ, Chen B, Li T, Braun J, Manjunath H, Chen X, Wu J, Schmid V, Chang TC, Kopp F, Ramirez-Martinez A, Tagliabracci VS, Chen ZJ, Xie Y, Mendell JT. Nature. 2017 Feb 9;542(7640):197-202. doi: 10.1038/nature21025. Epub 2017 Jan 23. PubMed 28114302.
Backbone
  Vector backbone: pLJM1
  Backbone manufacturer: David Sabatini Lab (Addgene #19319)
  Vector type: Mammalian Expression, Lentiviral
  Selectable markers: Puromycin
Growth in bacteria
  Bacterial resistance: Ampicillin, 100 μg/mL
  Growth temperature: 37°C
  Growth strain: NEB Stable
  Copy number: Unknown
Gene/Insert
  Gene/Insert name: AGO2
  Species: H. sapiens (human)
  Mutation: S824E, S828E, T830E, S831E, S834E (5xE)
  Entrez Gene: AGO2 (a.k.a. CASC7, EIF2C2, LESKRES, LINC00980, PPD, Q10)
  Tag / fusion protein: FLAG-HA (N terminal on insert)
  Cloning method: Restriction Enzyme; 5′ cloning site Unknown (unknown if destroyed); 3′ cloning site Unknown (unknown if destroyed)
Resource information
  A portion of this plasmid was derived from a plasmid made by: The parental AGO2 sequence used for this construct was amplified from a Thomas Tuschl lab plasmid (Addgene plasmid # 10822).
Terms and licenses: Academic/Nonprofit Terms; Industry Terms: Not Available to Industry
How to cite: pLJM1-FH-AGO2-5xE was a gift from Joshua Mendell (Addgene plasmid # 91981 ; http://n2t.net/addgene:91981 ; RRID:Addgene_91981)
