[The description below was written by a language model from this plasmid's Addgene catalogue record and pLannotate feature annotations shown in this document.]
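Description:
pLJM1-FH-AGO2-5xE is a lentiviral mammalian expression plasmid built on the pLJM1 backbone that expresses human Argonaute 2 (AGO2) carrying five glutamate substitutions (S824E, S828E, T830E, S831E, S834E, together "5xE"). Replacing serine and threonine residues with glutamate is commonly used to mimic phosphorylation, and the construct comes from a study of an Argonaute phosphorylation cycle in microRNA-mediated silencing. The AGO2 coding sequence is driven by the CMV enhancer/promoter and carries an N-terminal FLAG-HA tandem tag according to the catalogue entry. The feature table annotates only a FLAG fragment upstream of the open reading frame, with a short unannotated gap where the HA tag would be expected. The parental AGO2 sequence was amplified from an earlier AGO2 plasmid, and the cloning sites are not recorded.

The transfer cassette has a third-generation, self-inactivating layout. An RSV promoter fused to a truncated HIV-1 5' LTR produces the genomic RNA, followed by the Ψ packaging signal with a gag fragment and the RRE for Rev-dependent nuclear export. A cPPT/CTS lies downstream of the AGO2 insert, and the cassette ends in a ΔU3 3' LTR followed by an SV40 polyadenylation signal. After AGO2, a human PGK promoter drives puromycin N-acetyltransferase, allowing selection of stably transduced cells. A residual U6 promoter fragment remains upstream of the CMV enhancer. In bacteria the plasmid is maintained through a high-copy ColE1/pUC-type origin and ampicillin resistance, and f1 and SV40 origins are also present. Typical use would be stable expression of the tagged mutant for epitope-based detection or immunoprecipitation, and for comparing its silencing activity with other AGO2 variants.
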