Features (pLannotate 1.2.2; 30 found; start..end, strand, type, name):
    131..334     +  promoter       CMV promoter: human cytomegalovirus (CMV) immediate early promoter
    378..412     +  misc_feature   MCS (fragment): multiple cloning site
    422..442     +  CDS            FLAG (fragment): FLAG® epitope tag, followed by an enterokinase cleavage site
    479..3055    +  CDS            AGO2 (sequence partly withheld): AGO2_HUMAN - Also known as EIF2C2. Experimental evidence at protein level: Swiss-Prot protein existence level 1. Required for RNA-mediated gene silencing (RNAi) by the RNA- induced silencing complex (RISC). The 'minimal RISC' appears to include AGO2 bound to a short guide RNA such as a microRNA (miRNA) or short interfering RNA (siRNA). These guide RNAs direct RISC to complementary mRNAs that are targets for RISC-mediated gene silencing. The precise mechanism of gene silencing depends on the degree of complementarity between the miRNA or siRNA and its target. Binding of RISC to a perfectly comp
   3100..3217    +  misc_feature   cPPT/CTS: central polypurine tract and central termination sequence of HIV-1
   3266..3776    +  promoter       hPGK promoter: human phosphoglycerate kinase 1 promoter
   3798..4397    +  CDS            PuroR: puromycin N-acetyltransferase; pac from Streptomyces alboniger; confers resistance to puromycin
   4440..4523    +  CDS            nef (fragment): NEF_HV1Z2 - Experimental evidence at protein level: Swiss-Prot protein existence level 1. Extracellular Nef protein targets CD4(+) T-lymphocytes for apoptosis by interacting with CXCR4 surface receptors. From Human immunodeficiency virus type 1 group M subtype D (isolate Z2/CDC-Z34) (HIV-1).
   4525..4758    +  LTR            3' LTR (ΔU3): self-inactivating 3' long terminal repeat (LTR) from HIV-1
   4830..4951    +  polyA_signal   SV40 poly(A) signal: SV40 polyadenylation signal
   4991..5126    +  rep_origin     SV40 ori: SV40 origin of replication
   5147..5165    -  promoter       T7 promoter: promoter for bacteriophage T7 RNA polymerase
   5173..5328    +  CDS            lacZα (fragment): LacZα fragment of β-galactosidase; lacZ fragment
   5333..5761    +  rep_origin     f1 ori (sequence partly withheld): f1 bacteriophage origin of replication; arrow indicates direction of (+) strand synthesis
   5814..5918    +  promoter       AmpR promoter: bla
   5919..6779    +  CDS            AmpR: β-lactamase; bla; confers resistance to ampicillin, carbenicillin, and related antibiotics
   6950..7538    +  rep_origin     ori: high-copy-number ColE1/pMB1/pBR322/pUC origin of replication
   7721..7813    +  CDS            lacI (fragment): lac repressor; lacI; The lac repressor binds to the lac operator to inhibit transcription in E. coli. This inhibition can be relieved by adding lactose or isopropyl-β-D-thiogalactopyranoside (IPTG).
   7826..7847    +  protein_bind   CAP binding site: CAP binding activates transcription in the presence of cAMP. E. coli catabolite activator protein
   7862..7892    +  promoter       lac promoter: promoter for the E. coli lac operon
   7900..7916    +  protein_bind   lac operator: The lac repressor binds to the lac operator to inhibit transcription in E. coli. This inhibition can be relieved by adding lactose or isopropyl-β-D-thiogalactopyranoside (IPTG). lac repressor encoded by lacI
   7961..7979    +  promoter       T3 promoter: promoter for bacteriophage T3 RNA polymerase
   8007..8233    +  promoter       RSV promoter: Rous sarcoma virus enhancer/promoter
   8234..8414    +  LTR            5' LTR (truncated): truncated 5' long terminal repeat (LTR) from HIV-1
   8461..8586    +  misc_feature   HIV-1 Ψ: packaging signal of human immunodeficiency virus type 1
   8570..8933    +  CDS            HIV-1 gag (fragment): gag protein from human immunodeficiency virus 1; gag
   9079..9312    +  misc_feature   RRE: The Rev response element (RRE) of HIV-1 allows for Rev-dependent mRNA export from the nucleus to the cytoplasm.
   9689..9789    +  CDS            Rev (fragment): human immunodeficiency virus 1 (HIV-1) Rev protein; rev; enhances nuclear export of unspliced and incompletely spliced viral mRNAs
   9839..5       +  promoter       U6 promoter (fragment) (across the origin): RNA polymerase III promoter for human U6 snRNA
  10013..130     +  enhancer       CMV enhancer (fragment) (across the origin): human cytomegalovirus immediate early enhancer; contains an 18-bp deletion relative to the standard CMV enhancer
>Addgene plasmid #91981 | pLJM1-FH-AGO2-5xE | addgene full sequence | sequence record 180561 | Addgene NGS Result
TATGCCAAGTACGCCCCCTATTGACGTCAATGACGGTAAATGGCCCGCCTGGCATTATGCCCAGTACATG
ACCTTATGGGACTTTCCTACTTGGCAGTACATCTACGTATTAGTCATCGCTATTACCATGGTGATGCGGT
TTTGGCAGTACATCAATGGGCGTGGATAGCGGTTTGACTCACGGGGATTTCCAAGTCTCCACCCCATTGA
CGTCAATGGGAGTTTGTTTTGGCACCAAAATCAACGGGACTTTCCAAAATGTCGTAACAACTCCGCCCCA
TTGACGCAAATGGGCGGTAGGCGTGTACGGTGGGAGGTCTATATAAGCAGAGCTGGTTTAGTGAACCGTC
AGATCCGCTAGCGCTACCGGGTACAAGTCCGGACTCAGATCTCGAGCTCAAGCTTCGAATTCGCCATGGA
CTACAAGGACGACGATGACAAGTACCCTTATGACGTGCCCGATTACGCTAGCGGCCGCATGTACTCGGGA
GCCGGCCCCGCACTTGCACCTCCTGCGCCGCCGCCCCCCATCCAAGGATATGCCTTCAAGCCTCCACCTA
GACCCGACTTTGGGACCTCCGGGAGAACAATCAAATTACAGGCCAATTTCTTCGAAATGGACATCCCCAA
AATTGACATCTATCATTATGAATTGGATATCAAGCCAGAGAAGTGCCCGAGGAGAGTTAACAGGGAAATC
GTGGAACACATGGTCCAGCACTTTAAAACACAGATCTTTGGGGATCGGAAGCCCGTGTTTGACGGCAGGA
AGAATCTATACACAGCCATGCCCCTTCCGATTGGGAGGGACAAGGTGGAGCTGGAGGTCACGCTGCCAGG
AGAAGGCAAGGATCGCATCTTCAAGGTGTCCATCAAGTGGGTGTCCTGCGTGAGCTTGCAGGCGTTACAC
GATGCACTTTCAGGGCGGCTGCCCAGCGTCCCTTTTGAGACGATCCAGGCCCTGGACGTGGTCATGAGGC
ACTTGCCATCCATGAGGTACACCCCCGTGGGCCGCTCCTTCTTCACCGCGTCCGAAGGCTGCTCTAACCC
TCTTGGCGGGGGCCGAGAAGTGTGGTTTGGCTTCCATCAGTCCGTCCGGCCTTCTCTCTGGAAAATGATG
CTGAATATTGATGTGTCAGCAACAGCGTTTTACAAGGCACAGCCAGTAATCGAGTTTGTTTGTGAAGTTT
TGGATTTTAAAAGTATTGAAGAACAACAAAAACCTCTGACAGATTCCCAAAGGGTAAAGTTTACCAAAGA
AATTAAAGGTCTAAAGGTGGAGATAACGCACTGTGGGCAGATGAAGAGGAAGTACCGTGTCTGCAATGTG
ACCCGGCGGCCCGCCAGTCACCAAACATTCCCGCTGCAGCAGGAGAGCGGGCAGACGGTGGAGTGCACGG
TGGCCCAGTATTTCAAGGACAGGCACAAGTTGGTTCTGCGCTACCCCCACCTCCCATGTTTACAAGTCGG
ACAGGAGCAGAAACACACCTACCTTCCCCTGGAGGTCTGTAACATTGTGGCAGGACAAAGATGTATTAAA
AAATTAACGGACAATCAGACCTCAACCATGATCAGAGCGACTGCTAGGTCGGCGCCCGATCGGCAAGAAG
AGATTAGCAAATTGATGCGAAGTGCAAGTTTCAACACAGATCCATACGTCCGTGAATTTGGAATCATGGT
CAAAGATGAGATGACAGACGTGACTGGGCGGGTGCTGCAGCCGCCCTCCATCCTCTACGGGGGCAGGAAT
AAAGCTATTGCGACCCCTGTCCAGGGCGTCTGGGACATGCGGAAC
[405 nt withheld, positions 1796-2200]
AACAACATCCTGCTGCCCCAGGGCAGGCCGCCGGTGTTCCAGCAGCCCGTCATCTTTCTGGGAGCAGACG
TCACTCACCCCCCCGCCGGGGATGGGAAGAAGCCCTCCATTGCCGCCGTGGTGGGCAGCATGGACGCCCA
CCCCAATCGCTACTGCGCCACCGTGCGCGTGCAGCAGCACCGGCAGGAGATCATACAAGACCTGGCCGCC
ATGGTCCGCGAGCTCCTCATCCAGTTCTACAAGTCCACGCGCTTCAAGCCCACCCGCATCATCTTCTACC
GCGACGGTGTCTCTGAAGGCCAGTTCCAGCAGGTTCTCCACCACGAGTTGCTGGCCATCCGTGAGGCCTG
TATCAAGCTAGAAAAAGACTACCAGCCCGGGATCACCTTCATCGTGGTGCAGAAGAGGCACCACACCCGG
CTCTTCTGCACTGACAAGAACGAGCGGGTTGGGAAAAGTGGAAACATTCCAGCAGGCACGACTGTGGACA
CGAAAATCACCCACCCCACCGAGTTCGACTTCTACCTGTGTAGTCACGCTGGCATCCAGGGGACAAGCAG
GCCTTCGCACTATCACGTCCTCTGGGACGACAATCGTTTCTCCTCTGATGAGCTGCAGATCCTAACCTAC
CAGCTGTGTCACACCTACGTGCGCTGCACACGCTCCGTGTCCATCCCAGCGCCAGCATACTACGCTCACC
TGGTGGCCTTCCGGGCCAGGTACCACCTGGTGGATAAGGAACATGACGAGGCTGAAGGAGAGCATGAGGA
GGGGCAGGAGAACGGGCGAGACCACCAAGCACTGGCCAAGGCGGTCCAGGTTCACCAAGACACTCTGCGC
ACCATGTACTTTGCTTGAGAATTCTCGACCTCGAGACAAATGGCAGTATTCATCCACAATTTTAAAAGAA
AAGGGGGGATTGGGGGGTACAGTGCAGGGGAAAGAATAGTAGACATAATAGCAACAGACATACAAACTAA
AGAATTACAAAAACAAATTACAAAAATTCAAAATTTTCGGGTTTATTACAGGGACAGCAGAGATCCACTT
TGGCCGCGGCTCGAGGGGGTTGGGGTTGCGCCTTTTCCAAGGCAGCCCTGGGTTTGCGCAGGGACGCGGC
TGCTCTGGGCGTGGTTCCGGGAAACGCAGCGGCGCCGACCCTGGGTCTCGCACATTCTTCACGTCCGTTC
GCAGCGTCACCCGGATCTTCGCCGCTACCCTTGTGGGCCCCCCGGCGACGCTTCCTGCTCCGCCCCTAAG
TCGGGAAGGTTCCTTGCGGTTCGCGGCGTGCCGGACGTGACAAACGGAAGCCGCACGTCTCACTAGTACC
CTCGCAGACGGACAGCGCCAGGGAGCAATGGCAGCGCGCCGACCGCGATGGGCTGTGGCCAATAGCGGCT
GCTCAGCAGGGCGCGCCGAGAGCAGCGGCCGGGAAGGGGCGGTGCGGGAGGCGGGGTGTGGGGCGGTAGT
GTGGGCCCTGTTCCTGCCCGCGCGGTGTTCCGCATTCTGCAAGCCTCCGGAGCGCACGTCGGCAGTCGGC
TCCCTCGTTGACCGAATCACCGACCTCTCTCCCCAGGGGGATCCACCGGAGCTTACCATGACCGAGTACA
AGCCCACGGTGCGCCTCGCCACCCGCGACGACGTCCCCAGGGCCGTACGCACCCTCGCCGCCGCGTTCGC
CGACTACCCCGCCACGCGCCACACCGTCGATCCGGACCGCCACATCGAGCGGGTCACCGAGCTGCAAGAA
CTCTTCCTCACGCGCGTCGGGCTCGACATCGGCAAGGTGTGGGTCGCGGACGACGGCGCCGCGGTGGCGG
TCTGGACCACGCCGGAGAGCGTCGAAGCGGGGGCGGTGTTCGCCGAGATCGGCCCGCGCATGGCCGAGTT
GAGCGGTTCCCGGCTGGCCGCGCAGCAACAGATGGAAGGCCTCCTGGCGCCGCACCGGCCCAAGGAGCCC
GCGTGGTTCCTGGCCACCGTCGGCGTCTCGCCCGACCACCAGGGCAAGGGTCTGGGCAGCGCCGTCGTGC
TCCCCGGAGTGGAGGCGGCCGAGCGCGCCGGGGTGCCCGCCTTCCTGGAGACCTCCGCGCCCCGCAACCT
CCCCTTCTACGAGCGGCTCGGCTTCACCGTCACCGCCGACGTCGAGGTGCCCGAAGGACCGCGCACCTGG
TGCATGACCCGCAAGCCCGGTGCCTGACGCCCGCCCCACGACCCGCAGCGCCCGACCGAAAGGAGCGCAC
GACCCCATGCATCGGTACCTTTAAGACCAATGACTTACAAGGCAGCTGTAGATCTTAGCCACTTTTTAAA
AGAAAAGGGGGGACTGGAAGGGCTAATTCACTCCCAACGAAGACAAGATCTGCTTTTTGCTTGTACTGGG
TCTCTCTGGTTAGACCAGATCTGAGCCTGGGAGCTCTCTGGCTAACTAGGGAACCCACTGCTTAAGCCTC
AATAAAGCTTGCCTTGAGTGCTTCAAGTAGTGTGTGCCCGTCTGTTGTGTGACTCTGGTAACTAGAGATC
CCTCAGACCCTTTTAGTCAGTGTGGAAAATCTCTAGCAGTAGTAGTTCATGTCATCTTATTATTCAGTAT
TTATAACTTGCAAAGAAATGAATATCAGAGAGTGAGAGGAACTTGTTTATTGCAGCTTATAATGGTTACA
AATAAAGCAATAGCATCACAAATTTCACAAATAAAGCATTTTTTTCACTGCATTCTAGTTGTGGTTTGTC
CAAACTCATCAATGTATCTTATCATGTCTGGCTCTAGCTATCCCGCCCCTAACTCCGCCCATCCCGCCCC
TAACTCCGCCCAGTTCCGCCCATTCTCCGCCCCATGGCTGACTAATTTTTTTTATTTATGCAGAGGCCGA
GGCCGCCTCGGCCTCTGAGCTATTCCAGAAGTAGTGAGGAGGCTTTTTTGGAGGCCTAGGGACGTACCCA
ATTCGCCCTATAGTGAGTCGTATTACGCGCGCTCACTGGCCGTCGTTTTACAACGTCGTGACTGGGAAAA
CCCTGGCGTTACCCAACTTAATCGCCTTGCAGCACATCCCCCTTTCGCCAGCTGGCGTAATAGCGAAGAG
GCCCGCACCGATCGCCCTTCCCAACAGTTGCGCAGCCTGAATGGCGAATGGG
[124 nt withheld, positions 5333-5456]
C
[91 nt withheld, positions 5458-5548]
A
[49 nt withheld, positions 5550-5598]
CCTTTGACGTTGGAGTCCACGTTCTTT
[37 nt withheld, positions 5626-5662]
ACCCTATCTCGGTCTATTCTTTTGATTTATAAGGGATTTTGCCGATTTCGGCCTATTGGTTAAAAAATGA
GCTGATTTAACAAAAATTTAACGCGAATTTTAACAAAATATTAACGCTTACAATTTAGGTGGCACTTTTC
GGGGAAATGTGCGCGGAACCCCTATTTGTTTATTTTTCTAAATACATTCAAATATGTATCCGCTCATGAG
ACAATAACCCTGATAAATGCTTCAATAATATTGAAAAAGGAAGAGTATGAGTATTCAACATTTCCGTGTC
GCCCTTATTCCCTTTTTTGCGGCATTTTGCCTTCCTGTTTTTGCTCACCCAGAAACGCTGGTGAAAGTAA
AAGATGCTGAAGATCAGTTGGGTGCACGAGTGGGTTACATCGAACTGGATCTCAACAGCGGTAAGATCCT
TGAGAGTTTTCGCCCCGAAGAACGTTTTCCAATGATGAGCACTTTTAAAGTTCTGCTATGTGGCGCGGTA
TTATCCCGTATTGACGCCGGGCAAGAGCAACTCGGTCGCCGCATACACTATTCTCAGAATGACTTGGTTG
AGTACTCACCAGTCACAGAAAAGCATCTTACGGATGGCATGACAGTAAGAGAATTATGCAGTGCTGCCAT
AACCATGAGTGATAACACTGCGGCCAACTTACTTCTGACAACGATCGGAGGACCGAAGGAGCTAACCGCT
TTTTTGCACAACATGGGGGATCATGTAACTCGCCTTGATCGTTGGGAACCGGAGCTGAATGAAGCCATAC
CAAACGACGAGCGTGACACCACGATGCCTGTAGCAATGGCAACAACGTTGCGCAAACTATTAACTGGCGA
ACTACTTACTCTAGCTTCCCGGCAACAATTAATAGACTGGATGGAGGCGGATAAAGTTGCAGGACCACTT
CTGCGCTCGGCCCTTCCGGCTGGCTGGTTTATTGCTGATAAATCTGGAGCCGGTGAGCGTGGGTCTCGCG
GTATCATTGCAGCACTGGGGCCAGATGGTAAGCCCTCCCGTATCGTAGTTATCTACACGACGGGGAGTCA
GGCAACTATGGATGAACGAAATAGACAGATCGCTGAGATAGGTGCCTCACTGATTAAGCATTGGTAACTG
TCAGACCAAGTTTACTCATATATACTTTAGATTGATTTAAAACTTCATTTTTAATTTAAAAGGATCTAGG
TGAAGATCCTTTTTGATAATCTCATGACCAAAATCCCTTAACGTGAGTTTTCGTTCCACTGAGCGTCAGA
CCCCGTAGAAAAGATCAAAGGATCTTCTTGAGATCCTTTTTTTCTGCGCGTAATCTGCTGCTTGCAAACA
AAAAAACCACCGCTACCAGCGGTGGTTTGTTTGCCGGATCAAGAGCTACCAACTCTTTTTCCGAAGGTAA
CTGGCTTCAGCAGAGCGCAGATACCAAATACTGTTCTTCTAGTGTAGCCGTAGTTAGGCCACCACTTCAA
GAACTCTGTAGCACCGCCTACATACCTCGCTCTGCTAATCCTGTTACCAGTGGCTGCTGCCAGTGGCGAT
AAGTCGTGTCTTACCGGGTTGGACTCAAGACGATAGTTACCGGATAAGGCGCAGCGGTCGGGCTGAACGG
GGGGTTCGTGCACACAGCCCAGCTTGGAGCGAACGACCTACACCGAACTGAGATACCTACAGCGTGAGCT
ATGAGAAAGCGCCACGCTTCCCGAAGGGAGAAAGGCGGACAGGTATCCGGTAAGCGGCAGGGTCGGAACA
GGAGAGCGCACGAGGGAGCTTCCAGGGGGAAACGCCTGGTATCTTTATAGTCCTGTCGGGTTTCGCCACC
TCTGACTTGAGCGTCGATTTTTGTGATGCTCGTCAGGGGGGCGGAGCCTATGGAAAAACGCCAGCAACGC
GGCCTTTTTACGGTTCCTGGCCTTTTGCTGGCCTTTTGCTCACATGTTCTTTCCTGCGTTATCCCCTGAT
TCTGTGGATAACCGTATTACCGCCTTTGAGTGAGCTGATACCGCTCGCCGCAGCCGAACGACCGAGCGCA
GCGAGTCAGTGAGCGAGGAAGCGGAAGAGCGCCCAATACGCAAACCGCCTCTCCCCGCGCGTTGGCCGAT
TCATTAATGCAGCTGGCACGACAGGTTTCCCGACTGGAAAGCGGGCAGTGAGCGCAACGCAATTAATGTG
AGTTAGCTCACTCATTAGGCACCCCAGGCTTTACACTTTATGCTTCCGGCTCGTATGTTGTGTGGAATTG
TGAGCGGATAACAATTTCACACAGGAAACAGCTATGACCATGATTACGCCAAGCGCGCAATTAACCCTCA
CTAAAGGGAACAAAAGCTGGAGCTGCAAGCTTAATGTAGTCTTATGCAATACTCTTGTAGTCTTGCAACA
TGGTAACGATGAGTTAGCAACATGCCTTACAAGGAGAGAAAAAGCACCGTGCATGCCGATTGGTGGAAGT
AAGGTGGTACGATCGTGCCTTATTAGGAAGGCAACAGACGGGTCTGACATGGATTGGACGAACCACTGAA
TTGCCGCATTGCAGAGATATTGTATTTAAGTGCCTAGCTCGATACATAAACGGGTCTCTCTGGTTAGACC
AGATCTGAGCCTGGGAGCTCTCTGGCTAACTAGGGAACCCACTGCTTAAGCCTCAATAAAGCTTGCCTTG
AGTGCTTCAAGTAGTGTGTGCCCGTCTGTTGTGTGACTCTGGTAACTAGAGATCCCTCAGACCCTTTTAG
TCAGTGTGGAAAATCTCTAGCAGTGGCGCCCGAACAGGGACTTGAAAGCGAAAGGGAAACCAGAGGAGCT
CTCTCGACGCAGGACTCGGCTTGCTGAAGCGCGCACGGCAAGAGGCGAGGGGCGGCGACTGGTGAGTACG
CCAAAAATTTTGACTAGCGGAGGCTAGAAGGAGAGAGATGGGTGCGAGAGCGTCAGTATTAAGCGGGGGA
GAATTAGATCGCGATGGGAAAAAATTCGGTTAAGGCCAGGGGGAAAGAAAAAATATAAATTAAAACATAT
AGTATGGGCAAGCAGGGAGCTAGAACGATTCGCAGTTAATCCTGGCCTGTTAGAAACATCAGAAGGCTGT
AGACAAATACTGGGACAGCTACAACCATCCCTTCAGACAGGATCAGAAGAACTTAGATCATTATATAATA
CAGTAGCAACCCTCTATTGTGTGCATCAAAGGATAGAGATAAAAGACACCAAGGAAGCTTTAGACAAGAT
AGAGGAAGAGCAAAACAAAAGTAAGACCACCGCACAGCAAGCGGCCGCTGATCTTCAGACCTGGAGGAGG
AGATATGAGGGACAATTGGAGAAGTGAATTATATAAATATAAAGTAGTAAAAATTGAACCATTAGGAGTA
GCACCCACCAAGGCAAAGAGAAGAGTGGTGCAGAGAGAAAAAAGAGCAGTGGGAATAGGAGCTTTGTTCC
TTGGGTTCTTGGGAGCAGCAGGAAGCACTATGGGCGCAGCGTCAATGACGCTGACGGTACAGGCCAGACA
ATTATTGTCTGGTATAGTGCAGCAGCAGAACAATTTGCTGAGGGCTATTGAGGCGCAACAGCATCTGTTG
CAACTCACAGTCTGGGGCATCAAGCAGCTCCAGGCAAGAATCCTGGCTGTGGAAAGATACCTAAAGGATC
AACAGCTCCTGGGGATTTGGGGTTGCTCTGGAAAACTCATTTGCACCACTGCTGTGCCTTGGAATGCTAG
TTGGAGTAATAAATCTCTGGAACAGATTTGGAATCACACGACCTGGATGGAGTGGGACAGAGAAATTAAC
AATTACACAAGCTTAATACACTCCTTAATTGAAGAATCGCAAAACCAGCAAGAAAAGAATGAACAAGAAT
TATTGGAATTAGATAAATGGGCAAGTTTGTGGAATTGGTTTAACATAACAAATTGGCTGTGGTATATAAA
ATTATTCATAATGATAGTAGGAGGCTTGGTAGGTTTAAGAATAGTTTTTGCTGTACTTTCTATAGTGAAT
AGAGTTAGGCAGGGATATTCACCATTATCGTTTCAGACCCACCTCCCAACCCCGAGGGGACCCGACAGGC
CCGAAGGAATAGAAGAAGAAGGTGGAGAGAGAGACAGAGACAGATCCATTCGATTAGTGAACGGATCTCG
ACGGTATCGATCACGAGACTAGCCTCGAGCGGCCGCCCCCTTCACCGAGGGCCTATTTCCCATGATTCCT
TCATATTTGCATATACGATACAAGGCTGTTAGAGAGATAATTGGAATTAATTTGACTGTAAACACAAAGA
TATTAGTACAAAATACGTGACGTAGAAAGTAATAATTTCTTGGGTAGTTTGCAGTTTTAAAATTATGTTT
TAAAATGGACTATCA
